>Addgene plasmid #50785 | pMXs-ms-Klf1 | depositor full sequence | sequence record 78394 | pMXs-ms-Klf1 sequence 5794 bps
CCCGAAAAGTGCCACCTGCATAATGAAAGACCCCACCTGTAGGTTTGGCAAGCTAGCTTAAGTAACGCCA
TTTTGCAAGGCATGGAAAAATACATAACTGAGAATAGAAAAGTTCAGATCAAGGTCAGGAACAGATGGAA
CAGCTGAATATGGGCCAAAGCGGATATCTGTGGTAAGCAGTTCCTGCCCCGGCTCAGGGCCAAGAACAGA
TGGAACAGCTGAATATGGGCCAAACAGGATATCTGTGGTAAGCAGTTCCTGCCCCGGCTCAGGGCCAAGA
ACAGATGGTCCCCAGATGCGGTCCAGCCCTCAGCAGTTTCTAGAGAACCATCAGATGTTTCCAGGGTGCC
CCAAGGACCTGAAATGACCCTGTGCCTTATTTGAACTAACCAATCAGTTCGCTTCTCGCTTCTGTTCGCG
CGCTTCTGCTCCCCGAGCTCAATAAAAGAGCCCACAACCCCTCACTCGGGGCGCCAGTCCTCCGATTGAC
TGAGTCGCCCGGGTACCCGTGTATCCAATAAACCCTCTTGCAGTTGCATCCGACTTGTGGTCTCGCTGTT
CCTTGGGAGGGTCTCCTCTGAGTGATTGACTACCCGTCAGCGGGGGTCTTTCATTTGGGGGCTCGTCCGG
GATCGGGAGACCCCTGCCCAGGGACCACCGACCCACCACCGGGAGGTAAGCTGGCCAGCAACTTATCTGT
GTCTGTCCGATTGTCTAGTGTCTATGACTGATTTTATGCGCCTGCGTCGGTACTAGTTAGCTAACTAGCT
CTGTATCTGGCGGACCCGTGGTGGAACTGACGAGTTCGGAACACCCGGCCGCAACCCTGGGAGACGTCCC
AGGGATCTCGGGGGCCGTTTTTGTGGCCCGACCTGAGTCCAAAAATCCCGATCGTTTTGGACTCTTTGGT
GCACCCCCCTTAGAGGAGGGATATGTGGTTCTGGTAGGAGACGAGAACCTAAAACAGTTCCCGCCTCCGT
CTGAATTTTTGCTTTCGGTTTGGGACCGAAGCCGCGCCGCGCGTCTTGTCTGCTGCAGCATCGTTCTGTG
TTGTCTCTGTCTGACTGTGTTTCTGTATTTGTCTGAAAATATGGGCCCGGGCCAGACTGTTACCACTCCC
TTAAGTTTGACCTTAGGTCACTGGAAAGATGTCGAGCGGATCGCTCACAACCAGTCGGTAGATGTCAAGA
AGAGACGTTGGGTTACCTTCTGCTCTGCAGAATGGCCAACCTTTAACGTCGGATGGCCGCGAGACGGCAC
CTTTAACCGAGACCTCATCACCCAGGTTAAGATCAAGGTCTTTTCACCTGGCCCGCATGGACACCCAGAC
CAGGTCCCCTACATCGTGACCTGGGAAGCCTTGGCTTTTGACCCCCCTCCCTGGGTCAAGCCCTTTGTAC
ACCCTAAGCCTCCGCCTCCTCTTCCTCCATCCGCCCCGTCTCTCCCCCTTGAACCTCCTCGTTCGACCCC
GCCTCGATCCTCCCTTTATCCAGCCCTCACTCCTTCTCTAGGCGCCCCCATATGGCCATATGAGATCTTA
TATGGGGCACCCCCGCCCCTTGTAAACTTCCCTGACCCTGACATGACAAGAGTTACTAACAGCCCCTCTC
TCCAAGCTCACTTACAGGCTCTCTACTTAGTCCAGCACGAAGTCTGGAGACCTCTGGCGGCAGCCTACCA
AGAACAACTGGACCGACCGGTGGTACCTCACCCTTACCGAGTCGGCGACACAGTGTGGGTCCGCCGACAC
CAGACTAAGAACCTAGAACCTCGCTGGAAAGGACCTTACACAGTCCTGCTGACCACCCCCACCGCCCTCA
AAGTAGACGGCATCGCAGCTTGGATACACGCCGCCCACGTGAAGGCTGCCGACCCCGGGGGTGGACCATC
CTCTAGACTGCCGGATCTAGCTAGTTAATTAAGGATCCCAGTGTGGTGGTACGGGAAATCACAAGTTTGT
ACAAAAAAGCAGGCTCCGCGGCCGCCCCCTTCACCATGAGGCAGAAGAGAGAGAGGAGGCCTGAGGTCCA
GGGTGGACACCAGCCAGCCATGGCCTCAGCTGAGACTGTCTTACCCTCCATCAGTACACTCACCACCCTG
GGACAGTTCCTGGACACCCAGGAGGACTTCCTCAAGTGGTGGCGGTCTGAGGAGACGCAGGATTTGGGGC
CGGGGCCCCCGAATCCCACGGGGCCGTCCCATCACGTGAGTCTGAAATCGGAGGACCCTTCCGGAGAGGA
CGATGAGAGGGACGTGACCTGTGCGTGGGACCCGGATCTTTTCCTTACAAACTTTCCAGGTTCCGAGTCT
CCCGGCACTTCCCGGACCTGTGCCCTGGCGCCCAGCGTGGGGCCAGTGGCACAGTTCGAGCCGCCTGAGT
CTCTGGGCGCCTATGCGGGTGGCCCAGGGTTGGTGACTGGGCCTTTGGGCTCCGAGGAGCACACAAGCTG
GGCGCACCCGACTCCGAGACCCCCAGCCCCTGAACCCTTCGTGGCCCCTGCCCTGGCCCCGGGACTCGCT
CCCAAGGCTCAGCCCTCGTACTCCGACTCGCGAGCGGGCTCCGTAGGGGGCTTCTTCCCGCGGGCGGGGC
TTGCGGTGCCCGCAGCTCCAGGCGCCCCCTATGGGCTGCTGTCGGGATACCCCGCGCTGTACCCCGCGCC
ACAGTACCAAGGCCACTTCCAGCTCTTTCGCGGGCTCGCGGCGCCTTCTGCTGGTCCCACGGCGCCCCCT
TCCTTCTTGAATTGTCTGGGACCTGGGACTGTGGCCACAGAACTCGGGGCCACTGCGATCGCCGGAGACG
CAGGCTTGTCCCCGGGAACTGCGCCGCCCAAACGCAGCCGGCGAACTTTGGCACCTAAGAGGCAGGCGGC
ACATACGTGCGGGCACGAAGGCTGCGGGAAGAGCTACACCAAGAGCTCGCACCTCAAGGCGCACCTGCGC
ACGCACACGGGAGAGAAGCCTTATGCCTGCTCCTGGGACGGCTGTGACTGGAGGTTCGCTCGCTCAGACG
AACTGACGCGCCACTACCGGAAGCACACTGGACATCGTCCCTTCTGCTGTGGCCTCTGCCCACGTGCTTT
TTCACGCTCTGACCACTTAGCTCTGCACATGAAGCGTCACCTCTGAAAGGGTGGGCGCGCCGACCCAGCT
TTCTTGTACAAAGTGGTGATGAGCGGCCGCCAGCACAGTGGTCGACGATAAAATAAAAGATTTTATTTAG
TCTCCAGAAAAAGGGGGGAATGAAAGACCCCACCTGTAGGTTTGGCAAGCTAGCTTAAGTAACGCCATTT
TGGAAGGCATGGAAAAATACATAACTGAGAATAGAGAAGTTCAGATCAAGGTCAGGAACAGATGGAACAG
CTGAATATGGGCCAAACAGGATATCTGTGGTAAGCAGTTCCTGCCCCGGCTCAGGGCCAAGAACAGATGG
AACAGCTGAATATGGGCCAAACAGGATATCTGTGGTAAGCAGTTCCTGCCCCGGCTCAGGGCCAAGAACA
GATGGTCCCCAGATGCGGTCCAGCCCTCAGCAGTTTCTAGAGAACCATCAGATGTTTCCAGGGTGCCCCA
AGGACCTGAAATGACCCTGTGCCTTATTTGAACTAACCAATCAGTTCGCTTCTCGCTTCTGTTCGCGCGC
TTCTGCTCCCCGAGCTCAATAAAAGAGCCCACAACCCCTCACTCGGGGCGCCAGTCCTCCGATTGACTGA
GTCGCCCGGGTACCCGTGTATCCAATAAACCCTCTTGCAGTTGCATCCGACTTGTGGTCTCGCTGTTCCT
TGGGAGGGTCTCCTCTGAGTGATTGACTACCCGTCAGCGGGGGTCTTTCATTCTGCATTAATGAATCGGC
CAACGCGCGGGGAGAGGCGGTTTGCGTATTGGGCGCTCTTCCGCTTCCTCGCTCACTGACTCGCTGCGCT
CGGTCGTTCGGCTGCGGCGAGCGGTATCAGCTCACTCAAAGGCGGTAATACGGTTATCCACAGAATCAGG
GGATAACGCAGGAAAGAACATGTGAGCAAAAGGCCAGCAAAAGGCCAGGAACCGTAAAAAGGCCGCGTTG
CTGGCGTTTTTCCATAGGCTCCGCCCCCCTGACGAGCATCACAAAAATCGACGCTCAAGTCAGAGGTGGC
GAAACCCGACAGGACTATAAAGATACCAGGCGTTTCCCCCTGGAAGCTCCCTCGTGCGCTCTCCTGTTCC
GACCCTGCCGCTTACCGGATACCTGTCCGCCTTTCTCCCTTCGGGAAGCGTGGCGCTTTCTCATAGCTCA
CGCTGTAGGTATCTCAGTTCGGTGTAGGTCGTTCGCTCCAAGCTGGGCTGTGTGCACGAACCCCCCGTTC
AGCCCGACCGCTGCGCCTTATCCGGTAACTATCGTCTTGAGTCCAACCCGGTAAGACACGACTTATCGCC
ACTGGCAGCAGCCACTGGTAACAGGATTAGCAGAGCGAGGTATGTAGGCGGTGCTACAGAGTTCTTGAAG
TGGTGGCCTAACTACGGCTACACTAGAAGGACAGTATTTGGTATCTGCGCTCTGCTGAAGCCAGTTACCT
TCGGAAAAAGAGTTGGTAGCTCTTGATCCGGCAAACAAACCACCGCTGGTAGCGGTGGTTTTTTTGTTTG
CAAGCAGCAGATTACGCGCAGAAAAAAAGGATCTCAAGAAGATCCTTTGATCTTTTCTACGGGGTCTGAC
GCTCAGTGGAACGAAAACTCACGTTAAGGGATTTTGGTCATGAGATTATCAAAAAGGATCTTCACCTAGA
TCCTTTTGCGGCCGGCCGCAAATCAATCTAAAGTATATATGAGTAAACTTGGTCTGACAGTTACCAATGC
TTAATCAGTGAGGCACCTATCTCAGCGATCTGTCTATTTCGTTCATCCATAGTTGCCTGACTCCCCGTCG
TGTAGATAACTACGATACGGGAGGGCTTACCATCTGGCCCCAGTGCTGCAATGATACCGCGAGACCCACG
CTCACCGGCTCCAGATTTATCAGCAATAAACCAGCCAGCCGGAAGGGCCGAGCGCAGAAGTGGTCCTGCA
ACTTTATCCGCCTCCATCCAGTCTATTAATTGTTGCCGGGAAGCTAGAGTAAGTAGTTCGCCAGTTAATA
GTTTGCGCAACGTTGTTGCCATTGCTACAGGCATCGTGGTGTCACGCTCGTCGTTTGGTATGGCTTCATT
CAGCTCCGGTTCCCAACGATCAAGGCGAGTTACATGATCCCCCATGTTGTGCAAAAAAGCGGTTAGCTCC
TTCGGTCCTCCGATCGTTGTCAGAAGTAAGTTGGCCGCAGTGTTATCACTCATGGTTATGGCAGCACTGC
ATAATTCTCTTACTGTCATGCCATCCGTAAGATGCTTTTCTGTGACTGGTGAGTACTCAACCAAGTCATT
CTGAGAATAGTGTATGCGGCGACCGAGTTGCTCTTGCCCGGCGTCAACACGGGATAATACCGCGCCACAT
AGCAGAACTTTAAAAGTGCTCATCATTGGAAAACGTTCTTCGGGGCGAAAACTCTCAAGGATCTTACCGC
TGTTGAGATCCAGTTCGATGTAACCCACTCGTGCACCCAACTGATCTTCAGCATCTTTTACTTTCACCAG
CGTTTCTGGGTGAGCAAAAACAGGAAGGCAAAATGCCGCAAAAAAGGGAATAAGGGCGACACGGAAATGT
TGAATACTCATACTCTTCCTTTTTCAATATTATTGAAGCATTTATCAGGGTTATTGTCTCATGAGCGGAT
ACATATTTGAATGTATTTAGAAAAATAAACAAATAGGGGTTCCGCGCACATTTC
Features (pLannotate 1.2.2; 13 found; start..end, strand, type, name):
     22..615     +  LTR            LTR: long terminal repeat from Moloney murine leukemia virus
    678..1035    +  misc_feature   MMLV Ψ: packaging signal of Moloney murine leukemia virus (MMLV)
   1100..1516    +  CDS            gag (truncated): truncated Moloney murine leukemia virus (MMLV) gag gene lacking the start codon
   1526..1900    +  misc_feature   pol region: Moloney murine leukemia virus (MMLV) pol region containing the splice acceptor site
   1951..1975    +  protein_bind   attB1: mutant version of attB; recombination site for the Gateway® BP reaction BP Clonase™
   2050..3123    +  CDS            Klf1: KLF1_MOUSE - Also known as Elkf. Experimental evidence at protein level: Swiss-Prot protein existence level 1. Transcription regulator of erythrocyte development. Binds to the CACCC box in the beta-globin gene promoter and activates transcription. Probably serves as a general switch factor for erythroid development. When sumoylated, acts as a transcriptional repressor by promoting interaction with CDH2/MI2beta and also represses megakaryocytic differentiation. From Mus musculus (Mouse).
   3143..3167    -  protein_bind   attB2: mutant version of attB; recombination site for the Gateway® BP reaction BP Clonase™
   3239..3360    +  LTR            3' LTR (ΔU3) (fragment): self-inactivating 3' long terminal repeat (LTR) from Moloney murine leukemia virus
   3361..3830    +  LTR            LTR: long terminal repeat from Moloney murine leukemia virus
   3833..3886    -  CDS            lacI (fragment): lac repressor; lacI; The lac repressor binds to the lac operator to inhibit transcription in E. coli. This inhibition can be relieved by adding lactose or isopropyl-β-D-thiogalactopyranoside (IPTG).
   4069..4657    -  rep_origin     ori: high-copy-number ColE1/pMB1/pBR322/pUC origin of replication
   4821..5681    -  CDS            AmpR: β-lactamase; bla; confers resistance to ampicillin, carbenicillin, and related antibiotics
   5682..5786    -  promoter       AmpR promoter: bla
