[The description below was written by a language model from this plasmid's Addgene catalogue record and pLannotate feature annotations shown in this document.]
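Description:
pMXs-ms-Klf1 is a Moloney murine leukemia virus (MMLV)-based retroviral vector for expressing mouse Klf1 in mammalian cells. It was made by Gateway recombination of the Klf1 coding sequence into pMXs-gw, a Gateway-adapted version of the pMXs backbone. In E. coli the plasmid is maintained through a high-copy ColE1/pUC-type origin and selected with ampicillin via the β-lactamase gene and its native promoter. A short lacI fragment near the origin is annotated but appears to be a backbone remnant with no functional role.

The viral portion begins with a 5′ MMLV LTR, which serves as the promoter for the transcript, since no separate internal promoter is annotated. It is followed by the Ψ packaging signal, a truncated gag segment lacking its start codon, and a pol-derived region containing the splice acceptor. Together these elements support efficient encapsidation of the genomic RNA and expression of the downstream insert. The Klf1 open reading frame sits between attB1 and attB2 sites left by the Gateway reaction, and no epitope tag, reporter or mammalian selection marker is annotated. The 3′ LTR follows. The annotation tool labels a small piece of it as a ΔU3 fragment, but the adjoining LTR annotation suggests this reflects sequence similarity rather than a true self-inactivating design.

Klf1 (Eklf) is an erythroid Krüppel-like transcription factor that binds CACCC boxes such as the one in the β-globin promoter. Because the vector carries no viral structural genes, those functions must be supplied in trans by packaging cells to produce replication-defective virus for stable transduction of target cells. The associated publication concerns induced pluripotent stem cell generation from mouse and human fibroblasts, though the record does not state the specific role of Klf1 in that work.
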