Addgene plasmid #50785: pMXs-ms-Klf1
Purpose: retroviral expression of mouse Klf1
Depositing lab: Shinya Yamanaka. Depositing organization: Kyoto University, Center for iPS Cell Research and Application. Publication: Generation of induced pluripotent stem cells without Myc from mouse and human fibroblasts. Nakagawa M, Koyanagi M, Tanabe K, Takahashi K, Ichisaka T, Aoi T, Okita K, Mochiduki Y, Takizawa N, Yamanaka S. Nat Biotechnol. 2008 Jan;26(1):101-6. Epub 2007 Nov 30. 10.1038/nbt1374 PubMed 18059259.
Backbone
  Vector backbone: pMXs-gw
  Backbone manufacturer: Yamanaka Lab, Addgene plasmid #18656
  Backbone size w/o insert (bp): 4750
  Vector type: Mammalian Expression, Retroviral
Growth in bacteria
  Bacterial resistance: Ampicillin, 100 μg/mL
  Growth temperature: 37°C
  Growth strain: DH5alpha
  Copy number: Unknown
Gene/Insert
  Gene/Insert name: Klf1 (alt names: Kruppel-like factor 1 (erythroid); Eklf; Nan)
  Species: M. musculus (mouse)
  Insert size (bp): 1131
  Entrez Gene: Klf1 (a.k.a. Eklf, Nan)
  Cloning method: Gateway Cloning
  Sequencing primers: 5′ pMX-S1811
Resource information
  A portion of this plasmid was derived from a plasmid made by: Gateway cassette and pENTRE/D-TOPO are from Invitrogen Corporation. pMXs is from Dr. Toshio Kitamura of the University of Tokyo, the Institute of Medical Science. If you use this plasmid in a paper, please cite: Retrovirus-mediated gene transfer and expression cloning: powerful tools in functional genomics. Exp Hematol. 2003 Nov;31(11):1007-14. Kitamura T, Koshino Y, Shibata F, Oki T, Nakajima H, Nosaka T, Kumagai H.
Terms and licenses: Academic/Nonprofit Terms; Industry Terms: Not Available to Industry
How to cite: pMXs-ms-Klf1 was a gift from Shinya Yamanaka (Addgene plasmid # 50785 ; http://n2t.net/addgene:50785 ; RRID:Addgene_50785)
