>Addgene plasmid #50785 | pMXs-ms-Klf1 | addgene partial sequence | sequence record 77922 | pMX-S1811 5'-GACGGCATCGCAGCTTGGATACAC-3'
CGGGGGTGGACCATCCTCTAGACTGCCGGAGCTAGCTAGTTAATTAAGGATCCCAGTGTGGTGGTACGGG
AAATCACAAGTTTGTACAAAAAAGCAGGCTCCGCGGCCGCCCCCTTCACCATGAGGCAGAAGAGAGAGAG
GAGGCCTGAGGTCCAGGGTGGACACCAGCCAGCCATGGCCTCAGCTGAGACTGTCTTACCCTCCATCAGT
ACACTCACCACCCTGGGACAGTTTCTGGACACCCAGGAGGACTTCCTCAAGTGGTGGCGGTCTGAGGAGA
CGCAGGATTTGGGGCCGGGGCCCCCGAATCCTACGGGGCCGTCCCTTCACGTGAGTCTGAAATCGGAGGA
CCCTTCCGGAGAGGACGATGAGAGGGACGTGACCTGTGCGTGGGACCCGGATCTTTTCCTTACAAACTTT
CCAGGTTCCGAGTCTCCCGGCACTTCCCGGACCTGTGCCCTGGCGCCCAGCGTGGGGCCAGTGGCACAGT
TCGAGCCGCCTGAGTCTCTGGGCGCCTACGCGGGTGGCCCAGGGTTGGTGACTGGGCCTTTGGGCTCCGA
GGAGCACACAAGCTGGGCGCACCCGACTCCGAGACCCCCAGCCCCTGAACCCTTCGTGGCCCCTGCCCTG
GCCCCGGGACTCGCTCCCAAGGCTCAGCCCTCGTACTCCGACTCGCGAGCGGGCTCCGTAGGGGGCTTCT
TCCCGCGGGCGGGGCTTGCGGTGCCCGCAGCTCCAGGCGCCCCCTATGGGCTGCTGTCGGGATACCCCGC
GCTGTACCCCGCGCCACAGTACCAAGGCCACTTCCAGCTCTTTCGCGGGCTCGCGGCGCCTTCTGCTGGT
CCCACGGCGCCCCCTTCCTTCTTGAATTGTCTGGGACCTGGGACTGTGGCCACAGAACTCGGGGCCACTG
CGATCGCCGGAGACGCAGGCTTGTCCCCGGGAACTGCGCCGCCCAAACGCAGCCGGCG
